Addgene plasmid #99722: pRK5 HA-RagC(K84T)
Purpose: Mammalian expression of HA-RagC(K84T)
Depositing lab: David Sabatini & Kuang Shen. Depositing organization: Whitehead Institute for Biomedical Research. Publication: Intersubunit Crosstalk in the Rag GTPase Heterodimer Enables mTORC1 to Respond Rapidly to Amino Acid Availability. Shen K, Choe A, Sabatini DM. Mol Cell. 2017 Oct 17. pii: S1097-2765(17)30704-9. doi: 10.1016/j.molcel.2017.09.026. PubMed 29056322.
Backbone
  Vector backbone: pRK5
Growth in bacteria
  Bacterial resistance: Ampicillin, 100 μg/mL
  Growth temperature: 37°C
  Growth strain: DH5alpha
  Copy number: High Copy
Gene/Insert
  Gene/Insert name: RagC
  Mutation: K84T
  Entrez Gene: RRAGC (a.k.a. GTR2, RAGC, TIB929)
  Promoter: CMV
  Tag / fusion protein: HA (N terminal on backbone)
  Cloning method: Unknown
  Sequencing primers: 5′ ATT TAG GTG ACA CTA TAG
Terms and licenses: Academic/Nonprofit Terms; Industry Terms: Not Available to Industry
How to cite: pRK5 HA-RagC(K84T) was a gift from David Sabatini & Kuang Shen (Addgene plasmid # 99722 ; http://n2t.net/addgene:99722 ; RRID:Addgene_99722)
