[The description below was written by a language model from this plasmid's Addgene catalogue record and pLannotate feature annotations shown in this document.]
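Description:
pRK5 HA-RagC(K84T) is a mammalian expression plasmid built on the pRK5 backbone, about 6 kb in its sequenced form, that drives production of an N-terminally HA-tagged human RagC (RRAGC) carrying a K84T point substitution. It is propagated in E. coli as a high-copy plasmid through a ColE1/pUC-type origin and selected with ampicillin via the β-lactamase gene. An M13 phage origin is also present, which in principle permits single-stranded DNA production. Short remnants of lac regulatory elements, lacZα, lacI, rop and bom are annotated as well, and these are backbone leftovers with no evident role in the expression cassette.

The payload sits in a conventional transient-expression unit. The human cytomegalovirus immediate-early enhancer and promoter are followed by a fragment of CMV intron A and an SP6 promoter, which serves as a sequencing primer site and could support in vitro transcription. Next comes the RRAGC coding sequence, terminated by an SV40 polyadenylation signal. The HA epitope is recorded as being supplied by the backbone upstream of the insert, although the feature table does not annotate it separately. A short match to an IgH signal sequence fragment is also called in this upstream region, and its significance is not stated. An SV40 enhancer/early promoter region lies downstream of the cassette, with no mammalian selection marker annotated.

RagC is a guanine nucleotide-binding protein that heterodimerises with RagA or RagB and helps recruit mTORC1 to lysosomes in response to amino acids. The record does not state the biochemical effect of K84T. The associated study concerns intersubunit communication in the Rag heterodimer, so the construct is presumably used to express and detect or immunoprecipitate this mutant in mTORC1 signalling experiments.
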