Features (pLannotate 1.2.2; 20 found; start..end, strand, type, name):
      1..22      +  protein_bind   CAP binding site: CAP binding activates transcription in the presence of cAMP. E. coli catabolite activator protein
     37..67      +  promoter       lac promoter: promoter for the E. coli lac operon
     75..91      +  protein_bind   lac operator: The lac repressor binds to the lac operator to inhibit transcription in E. coli. This inhibition can be relieved by adding lactose or isopropyl-β-D-thiogalactopyranoside (IPTG). lac repressor encoded by lacI
    144..523     +  enhancer       CMV enhancer: human cytomegalovirus immediate early enhancer
    524..727     +  promoter       CMV promoter: human cytomegalovirus (CMV) immediate early promoter
    863..906     +  intron         CMV intron (fragment): modified intron A from human cytomegalovirus
    958..976     +  promoter       SP6 promoter: promoter for bacteriophage SP6 RNA polymerase
    980..1017    +  CDS            IgH signal sequence (fragment): signal sequence from the mouse immunoglobulin heavy chain variable region
   1162..2358    +  CDS            RRAGC: RRAGC_HUMAN - Experimental evidence at protein level: Swiss-Prot protein existence level 1. Guanine nucleotide-binding protein that plays a crucial role in the cellular response to amino acid availability through regulation of the mTORC1 signaling cascade (PubMed:20381137, PubMed:27234373, PubMed:24095279). Forms heterodimeric Rag complexes with RRAGA or RRAGB and cycles between an inactive GTP-bound and an active GDP-bound form (PubMed:24095279). In its active form participates in the relocalization of mTORC1 to the lysosomes and its subsequent activation by the GTPase RHEB (PubMed:20381137,
   2408..2542    +  polyA_signal   SV40 poly(A) signal: SV40 polyadenylation signal
   2611..2968    +  promoter       SV40 promoter: SV40 enhancer and early promoter
   2987..3141    +  CDS            lacZα (fragment): LacZα fragment of β-galactosidase; lacZ fragment
   3147..3198    -  misc_feature   bom (fragment): basis of mobility region from pBR322
   3217..3597    +  rep_origin     M13 ori (sequence partly withheld): M13 bacteriophage origin of replication; arrow indicates direction of (+) strand synthesis
   3673..3722    -  misc_feature   bom (fragment): basis of mobility region from pBR322
   3824..3859    -  CDS            rop (fragment): Rop protein, which maintains plasmids at low copy number; rop
   3954..4058    +  promoter       AmpR promoter: bla
   4059..4919    +  CDS            AmpR: β-lactamase; bla; confers resistance to ampicillin, carbenicillin, and related antibiotics
   5090..5678    +  rep_origin     ori: high-copy-number ColE1/pMB1/pBR322/pUC origin of replication
   5861..5953    +  CDS            lacI (fragment): lac repressor; lacI; The lac repressor binds to the lac operator to inhibit transcription in E. coli. This inhibition can be relieved by adding lactose or isopropyl-β-D-thiogalactopyranoside (IPTG).
>Addgene plasmid #99722 | pRK5 HA-RagC(K84T) | addgene full sequence | sequence record 197060 | Addgene NGS Result
TAATGTGAGTTAGCTCACTCATTAGGCACCCCAGGCTTTACACTTTATGCTTCCGGCTCGTATGTTGTGT
GGAATTGTGAGCGGATAACAATTTCACACAGGAAACAGCTATGACATGATTACGAATTAATTCGAGCTCG
CCCGACATTGATTATTGACTAGTTATTAATAGTAATCAATTACGGGGTCATTAGTTCATAGCCCATATAT
GGAGTTCCGCGTTACATAACTTACGGTAAATGGCCCGCCTGGCTGACCGCCCAACGACCCCCGCCCATTG
ACGTCAATAATGACGTATGTTCCCATAGTAACGCCAATAGGGACTTTCCATTGACGTCAATGGGTGGAGT
ATTTACGGTAAACTGCCCACTTGGCAGTACATCAAGTGTATCATATGCCAAGTACGCCCCCTATTGACGT
CAATGACGGTAAATGGCCCGCCTGGCATTATGCCCAGTACATGACCTTATGGGACTTTCCTACTTGGCAG
TACATCTACGTATTAGTCATCGCTATTACCATGGTGATGCGGTTTTGGCAGTACATCAATGGGCGTGGAT
AGCGGTTTGACTCACGGGGATTTCCAAGTCTCCACCCCATTGACGTCAATGGGAGTTTGTTTTGGCACCA
AAATCAACGGGACTTTCCAAAATGTCGTAACAACTCCGCCCCATTGACGCAAATGGGCGGTAGGCGTGTA
CGGTGGGAGGTCTATATAAGCAGAGCTCGTTTAGTGAACCGTCAGATCGCCTGGAGACGCCATCCACGCT
GTTTTGACCTCCATAGAAGACACCGGGACCGATCCAGCCTCCGCGGCCGGGAACGGTGCATTGGAACGCG
GATTCCCCGTGCCAAGAGTGACGTAAGTACCGCCTATAGAGTCTATAGGCCCACCCCCTTGGCTTCGTTA
GAACGCGGCTACAATTAATACATAACCTTATGTATCATACACATACGATTTAGGTGACACTATAGAATAA
CATCCACTTTGCCTTTCTCTCCACAGGTGTCCACTCCCAGGTCCAACTGCACCTCGGTTCTATCGATTGA
ATTCCCGAACCGACAGTCGGTCTCTTCACCAAGGCCATTCGCGCCACCATGGGCTACCCCTATGATGTGC
CTGACTACGCAGATCTCAATGGTGGTGGTGGTGGGTCGACGATGTCCCTGCAGTACGGGGCGGAGGAGAC
GCCCCTCGCCGGCAGTTACGGCGCGGCCGATTCGTTTCCAAAGGACTTCGGCTACGGCGTGGAGGAGGAG
GAAGAGGAGGCGGCGGCGGCGGGCGGAGGGGTTGGGGCAGGGGCAGGCGGTGGCTGTGGTCCGGGGGGCG
CTGACAGCTCCAAGCCGAGGATTCTGCTCATGGGACTCCGGCGCAGCGGCAAGTCCTCCATCCAGAAGGT
GGTGTTTCATACCATGTCACCCAACGAGACCCTCTTTTTGGAAAGTACCAACAAGATTTATAAGGATGAC
ATTTCCAATAGCTCCTTTGTGAATTTCCAGATATGGGATTTTCCTGGGCAAATGGACTTTTTTGACCCAA
CCTTTGACTATGAGATGATCTTCAGGGGAACAGGAGCATTGATATACGTCATTGACGCACAGGATGACTA
CATGGAGGCTTTAACAAGACTTCACATTACTGTTTCTAAAGCCTACAAAGTTAACCCAGACATGAATTTT
GAGGTTTTTATTCACAAAGTTGATGGTCTGTCTGATGATCACAAAATAGAAACACAGAGGGACATTCATC
AAAGGGCCAATGATGACCTTGCAGATGCTGGGCTAGAAAAACTCCATCTTAGCTTTTATCTGACTAGTAT
CTATGACCATTCAATATTTGAAGCCTTTAGTAAGGTGGTGCAGAAACTCATTCCACAACTGCCGACCTTG
GAAAACCTATTAAATATCTTTATATCAAATTCAGGTATTGAAAAAGCTTTTCTCTTTGATGTTGTCAGCA
AAATCTACATTGCAACAGACAGTTCCCCTGTGGATATGCAATCTTATGAACTTTGCTGTGACATGATCGA
TGTTGTAATTGATGTGTCTTGTATATATGGGTTAAAGGAAGATGGAAGTGGAAGTGCTTATGACAAAGAA
TCTATGGCAATTATCAAGCTGAATAATACAACTGTCCTTTATTTAAAGGAGGTGACTAAATTTTTGGCAC
TGGTCTGCATTCTAAGGGAAGAAAGCTTTGAAAGAAAAGGTTTAATAGACTACAACTTCCACTGTTTCCG
AAAAGCTATTCATGAGGTTTTTGAGGTGGGTGTGACTTCTCACAGGAGCTGTGGTCACCAGACTAGTGCC
TCCAGTCTGAAAGCGCTGACACACAATGGCACGCCACGAAACGCCATCTAGGCGGCCGCTAAGTAAGTAA
GGATCCCCAGCTTGGCCGCCATGGCCCAACTTGTTTATTGCAGCTTATAATGGTTACAAATAAAGCAATA
GCATCACAAATTTCACAAATAAAGCATTTTTTTCACTGCATTCTAGTTGTGGTTTGTCCAAACTCATCAA
TGTATCTTATCATGTCTGGATCGGGAATTAATTCGGCGCAGCACCATGGCCTGAAATAACCTCTGAAAGA
GGAACTTGGTTAGGTACCTTCTGAGGCGGAAAGAACCAGCTGTGGAATGTGTGTCAGTTAGGGTGTGGAA
AGTCCCCAGGCTCCCCAGCAGGCAGAAGTATGCAAAGCATGCATCTCAATTAGTCAGCAACCAGGTGTGG
AAAGTCCCCAGGCTCCCCAGCAGGCAGAAGTATGCAAAGCATGCATCTCAATTAGTCAGCAACCATAGTC
CCGCCCCTAACTCCGCCCATCCCGCCCCTAACTCCGCCCAGTTCCGCCCATTCTCCGCCCCATGGCTGAC
TAATTTTTTTTATTTATGCAGAGGCCGAGGCCGCCTCGGCCTCTGAGCTATTCCAGAAGTAGTGAGGAGG
CTTTTTTGGAGGCCTAGGCTTTTGCAAAAAGCTGTTAACAGCTTGGCACTGGCCGTCGTTTTACAACGTC
GTGACTGGGAAAACCCTGGCGTTACCCAACTTAATCGCCTTGCAGCACATCCCCCTTTCGCCAGCTGGCG
TAATAGCGAAGAGGCCCGCACCGATCGCCCTTCCCAACAGTTGCGCAGCCTGAATGGCGAATGGCGCCTG
ATGCGGTATTTTCTCCTTACGCATCTGTGCGGTATTTCACACCGCATA
[142 nt withheld, positions 3199-3340]
C
[141 nt withheld, positions 3342-3482]
CCTTTGACGTTGGAGTCCACGTTCTTT
[37 nt withheld, positions 3510-3546]
ACCCTATCTCGGGCTATTCTTTTGATTTATAAGGGATTTTGCCGATTTCGGCCTATTGGTTAAAAAATGA
GCTGATTTAACAAAAATTTAACGCGAATTTTAACAAAATATTAACGTTTACAATTTTATGGTGCACTCTC
AGTACAATCTGCTCTGATGCCGCATAGTTAAGCCAGCCCCGACACCCGCCAACACCCGCTGACGCGCCCT
GACGGGCTTGTCTGCTCCCGGCATCCGCTTACAGACAAGCTGTGACCGTCTCCGGGAGCTGCATGTGTCA
GAGGTTTTCACCGTCATCACCGAAACGCGCGAGACGAAAGGGCCTCGTGATACGCCTATTTTTATAGGTT
AATGTCATGATAATAATGGTTTCTTAGACGTCAGGTGGCACTTTTCGGGGAAATGTGCGCGGAACCCCTA
TTTGTTTATTTTTCTAAATACATTCAAATATGTATCCGCTCATGAGACAATAACCCTGATAAATGCTTCA
ATAATATTGAAAAAGGAAGAGTATGAGTATTCAACATTTCCGTGTCGCCCTTATTCCCTTTTTTGCGGCA
TTTTGCCTTCCTGTTTTTGCTCACCCAGAAACGCTGGTGAAAGTAAAAGATGCTGAAGATCAGTTGGGTG
CACGAGTGGGTTACATCGAACTGGATCTCAACAGCGGTAAGATCCTTGAGAGTTTTCGCCCCGAAGAACG
TTTTCCAATGATGAGCACTTTTAAAGTTCTGCTATGTGGCGCGGTATTATCCCGTATTGACGCCGGGCAA
GAGCAACTCGGTCGCCGCATACACTATTCTCAGAATGACTTGGTTGAGTACTCACCAGTCACAGAAAAGC
ATCTTACGGATGGCATGACAGTAAGAGAATTATGCAGTGCTGCCATAACCATGAGTGATAACACTGCGGC
CAACTTACTTCTGACAACGATCGGAGGACCGAAGGAGCTAACCGCTTTTTTGCACAACATGGGGGATCAT
GTAACTCGCCTTGATCGTTGGGAACCGGAGCTGAATGAAGCCATACCAAACGACGAGCGTGACACCACGA
TGCCTGTAGCAATGGCAACAACGTTGCGCAAACTATTAACTGGCGAACTACTTACTCTAGCTTCCCGGCA
ACAATTAATAGACTGGATGGAGGCGGATAAAGTTGCAGGACCACTTCTGCGCTCGGCCCTTCCGGCTGGC
TGGTTTATTGCTGATAAATCTGGAGCCGGTGAGCGTGGGTCTCGCGGTATCATTGCAGCACTGGGGCCAG
ATGGTAAGCCCTCCCGTATCGTAGTTATCTACACGACGGGGAGTCAGGCAACTATGGATGAACGAAATAG
ACAGATCGCTGAGATAGGTGCCTCACTGATTAAGCATTGGTAACTGTCAGACCAAGTTTACTCATATATA
CTTTAGATTGATTTAAAACTTCATTTTTAATTTAAAAGGATCTAGGTGAAGATCCTTTTTGATAATCTCA
TGACCAAAATCCCTTAACGTGAGTTTTCGTTCCACTGAGCGTCAGACCCCGTAGAAAAGATCAAAGGATC
TTCTTGAGATCCTTTTTTTCTGCGCGTAATCTGCTGCTTGCAAACAAAAAAACCACCGCTACCAGCGGTG
GTTTGTTTGCCGGATCAAGAGCTACCAACTCTTTTTCCGAAGGTAACTGGCTTCAGCAGAGCGCAGATAC
CAAATACTGTTCTTCTAGTGTAGCCGTAGTTAGGCCACCACTTCAAGAACTCTGTAGCACCGCCTACATA
CCTCGCTCTGCTAATCCTGTTACCAGTGGCTGCTGCCAGTGGCGATAAGTCGTGTCTTACCGGGTTGGAC
TCAAGACGATAGTTACCGGATAAGGCGCAGCGGTCGGGCTGAACGGGGGGTTCGTGCACACAGCCCAGCT
TGGAGCGAACGACCTACACCGAACTGAGATACCTACAGCGTGAGCTATGAGAAAGCGCCACGCTTCCCGA
AGGGAGAAAGGCGGACAGGTATCCGGTAAGCGGCAGGGTCGGAACAGGAGAGCGCACGAGGGAGCTTCCA
GGGGGAAACGCCTGGTATCTTTATAGTCCTGTCGGGTTTCGCCACCTCTGACTTGAGCGTCGATTTTTGT
GATGCTCGTCAGGGGGGCGGAGCCTATGGAAAAACGCCAGCAACGCGGCCTTTTTACGGTTCCTGGCCTT
TTGCTGGCCTTTTGCTCACATGTTCTTTCCTGCGTTATCCCCTGATTCTGTGGATAACCGTATTACCGCC
TTTGAGTGAGCTGATACCGCTCGCCGCAGCCGAACGACCGAGCGCAGCGAGTCAGTGAGCGAGGAAGCGG
AAGAGCGCCCAATACGCAAACCGCCTCTCCCCGCGCGTTGGCCGATTCATTAATGCAGCTGGCACGACAG
GTTTCCCGACTGGAAAGCGGGCAGTGAGCGCAACGCAAT
